>Addgene plasmid #132606 | phINA | addgene full sequence | sequence record 260030 | Addgene NGS Result
ATTACGGGGTCATTAGTTCATAGCCCATATATGGAGTTCCGCGTTACATAACTTACGGTAAATGGCCCGC
CTGGCTGACCGCCCAACGACCCCCGCCCATTGACGTCAATAATGACGTATGTTCCCATAGTAACGCCAAT
AGGGACTTTCCATTGACGTCAATGGGTGGAGTATTTACGGTAAACTGCCCACTTGGCAGTACATCAAGTG
TATCATATGCCAAGTACGCCCCCTATTGACGTCAATGACGGTAAATGGCCCGCCTGGCATTATGCCCAGT
ACATGACCTTATGGGACTTTCCTACTTGGCAGTACATCTACGTATTAGTCATCGCTATTACCATGGTGAT
GCGGTTTTGGCAGTACATCAATGGGCGTGGATAGCGGTTTGACTCACGGGGATTTCCAAGTCTCCACCCC
ATTGACGTCAATGGGAGTTTGTTTTGGCACCAAAATCAACGGGACTTTCCAAAATGTCGTAACAACTCCG
CCCCATTGACGCAAATGGGCGGTAGGCGTGTACGGTGGGAGGTCTATATAAGCAGAGCTGGTTTAGTGAA
CCGTCAGATCCGCTAGCGCTACCGGACTCAGATCTCGAGCTCAAGCTTCGAATTCGGCACGAGGCTTCTG
TAGCTCGCGTTGAAGCCGCACGTCCGGCCCCGATCCCGGCACCATGAGCTTCGGCTCGGAGCACTACCTG
TGCTCCTCCTCCTCCTACCGCAAGGTGTTCGGGGATGGCTCTCGCCTGTCCGCCCGCCTCTCTGGGGCCG
GCGGCGCGGGCGGCTTCCGCTCGCAGTCGCTGTCCCGCAGCAATGTGGCCTCCTCGGCCGCCTGCTCCTC
GGCCTCGTCGCTCGGCCTCGGCCTGGCCTATCGCCGGCCGCCGGCGTCCGACGGGCTGGACCTGAGCCAG
GCGGCGGCGCGCACCAACGAGTACAAGATCATCCGCACCAACGAGAAGGAGCAGCTGCAGGGCCTCAACG
ACCGCTTCGCCGTGTTCATCGAGAAGGTGCATCAGCTGGAGACGCAGAACCGCGCGTTGGAGGCCGAGCT
GGCCGCGCTGCGACAGCGCCACGCTGAGCCGTCGCGCGTCGGCGAGCTCTTCCAGCGCGAGCTGCGCGAC
CTGCGCGCGCAGCTGGAGGAGGCCAGCTCGGCTCGCTCGCAGGCCCTGCTGGAGCGCGACGGGCTGGCGG
AGGAGGTGCAGCGGCTGCGGGCGCGCTGCGAGGAGGAGAGCCGCGGACGCGAAGGCGCCGAGCGCGCCCT
GAAGGCGCAGCAGCGCGACGTGGACGGCGCCACGCTGGCCCGCCTGGACCTGGAGAAGAAGGTGGAGTCG
CTGCTGGACGAGCTGGCCTTCGTACGCCAGGTGCACGACGAGGAGGTAGCCGAGCTGCTGGCCACGCTGC
AGGCGTCGTCGCAGGCCGCGGCCGAGGTGGACGTGACTGTGGCTAAACCAGACCTGACCTCGGCTCTGAG
GGAGATCCGCGCCCAGTATGAGTCCCTGGCCGCTAAGAACCTGCAGTCCGCGGAAGAATGGTACAAGTCC
AAGTTTGCCAACCTGAACGAGCAGGCGGCGCGCAGCACCGAGGCCATCCGGGCCAGCCGCGAGGAGATCC
ACGAGTATCGGCGCCAGCTGCAGGCGCGCACCATCGAGATCGAGGGCCTGCGCGGGGCCAACGAGTCCTT
GGAGAGGCAGATCCTGGAGCTGGAGGAGCGGCACAGTGCCGAGGTAGCTGGCTACCAGGATAGCATTGGG
CAGCTGGAGAATGATCTGAGGAACACCAAGAGTGAGATGGCACGCCACCTTCGGGAATACCAGGACTTGC
TCAATGTCAAAATGGCTCTTGACATTGAGATAGCAGCTTACAGGAAACTGCTGGAAGGCGAGGAGACACG
TTTTAGCACCAGTGGGTTAAGCATTTCGGGGCTGAATCCACTTCCCAATCCAAGTTACCTGCTCCCACCT
AGAATCCTCAGTGCTACAACCTCCAAAGTCTCATCCACTGGGCTATCACTTAAGAAAGAGGAGGAGGAGG
AGGAGGCATCTAAGGTAGCCTCTAAGAAAACCTCCCAGATAGGGGAAAGTTTTGAAGAAATATTAGAGGA
GACAGTAATATCTACTAAGAAAACCGAGAAATCAAATATAGAAGAAACCACCATTTCAAGCCAAAAAATA
TAATTCCATTGCTTTGAAAAAGTTAATGCTTAAGAGGGAATGATATGCATTTGACTTGTTAAACAGCCTA
TTCCTGAACTATAACACCTGCCACCACTATAAAATGTCTTCAAGGCTTCAGTCTCATATTTAGTATTGAA
TACTTACATTCTCTAATAAGAAAACCACCCCTTAGATTGAAGTAAACTGCAGTCCTGGAGCAATCACAGA
TGAGTTATCTAAGAATACAGCTTTCTGACCTTCAGCTCACGCTTCACAGTGATCGATGATTCAGGTGCAG
AGGAAGTACAAACTAAGGTGCTAAATCTGCGATCATCGTCATTTGCTGTGAACTGAAATTAAAACTATTC
ATGCTACCCAGCCATTACCCAGCTAAATAATCTTACTCTAGATACCTAAAACATAAGATCACTGCCAGAG
ATAAACTAATGGTCCACACCCAATTCCACTCTGATAGAATTATTTCACAAATAATAGGTGTTTGTTTAAT
GGACACTTTTCACCTCCTTCAATTCCATATATCCTTTTCTTCTATGTAGGAAAAAAATAGTCTAGTGTAG
TATTCTTCCCTTTTAAACACATTTTGGTTCTTCTCAAAAGAACTTACCCCCATTCGCGCTCTGCTCAGTG
GGTAAAATTAGATGCATGTTGACCATGTCTATGATTCGTGTAATTACTTATCCCTGCCCATTTCATGGTA
CCGCGGGCCCGGGATCCACCGGATCTAGATAACTGATCATAATCAGCCATACCACATTTGTAGAGGTTTT
ACTTGCTTTAAAAAACCTCCCACACCTCCCCCTGAACCTGAAACATAAAATGAATGCAATTGTTGTTGTT
AACTTGTTTATTGCAGCTTATAATGGTTACAAATAAAGCAATAGCATCACAAATTTCACAAATAAAGCAT
TTTTTTCACTGCATTCTAGTTGTGGTTTGTCCAAACTCATCAATGTATCTTAACGCGTAAATTGTAAGCG
TTAATATTTTGTTAAAATTCGCGTTAAATTTTTGTTAAATCAGCTCATTTTTTAACCAATAGGCCGAAAT
CGGCAAAATCCCTTATAAATCAAAAGAATAGACCGAGATAGGGT
[37 nt withheld, positions 3265-3301]
AAAGAACGTGGACTCCAACGTCAAAGG
[49 nt withheld, positions 3329-3377]
T
[91 nt withheld, positions 3379-3469]
G
[124 nt withheld, positions 3471-3594]
CAGGTGGCACTTTTCGGGGAAATGTGCGCGGAACCCCTATTTGTTTATTTTTCTAAATACATTCAAATAT
GTATCCGCTCATGAGACAATAACCCTGATAAATGCTTCAATAATATTGAAAAAGGAAGAGTCCTGAGGCG
GAAAGAACCAGCTGTGGAATGTGTGTCAGTTAGGGTGTGGAAAGTCCCCAGGCTCCCCAGCAGGCAGAAG
TATGCAAAGCATGCATCTCAATTAGTCAGCAACCAGGTGTGGAAAGTCCCCAGGCTCCCCAGCAGGCAGA
AGTATGCAAAGCATGCATCTCAATTAGTCAGCAACCATAGTCCCGCCCCTAACTCCGCCCATCCCGCCCC
TAACTCCGCCCAGTTCCGCCCATTCTCCGCCCCATGGCTGACTAATTTTTTTTATTTATGCAGAGGCCGA
GGCCGCCTCGGCCTCTGAGCTATTCCAGAAGTAGTGAGGAGGCTTTTTTGGAGGCCTAGGCTTTTGCAAA
GATCGATCAAGAGACAGGATGAGGATCGTTTCGCATGATTGAACAAGATGGATTGCACGCAGGTTCTCCG
GCCGCTTGGGTGGAGAGGCTATTCGGCTATGACTGGGCACAACAGACAATCGGCTGCTCTGATGCCGCCG
TGTTCCGGCTGTCAGCGCAGGGGCGCCCGGTTCTTTTTGTCAAGACCGACCTGTCCGGTGCCCTGAATGA
ACTGCAAGACGAGGCAGCGCGGCTATCGTGGCTGGCCACGACGGGCGTTCCTTGCGCAGCTGTGCTCGAC
GTTGTCACTGAAGCGGGAAGGGACTGGCTGCTATTGGGCGAAGTGCCGGGGCAGGATCTCCTGTCATCTC
ACCTTGCTCCTGCCGAGAAAGTATCCATCATGGCTGATGCAATGCGGCGGCTGCATACGCTTGATCCGGC
TACCTGCCCATTCGACCACCAAGCGAAACATCGCATCGAGCGAGCACGTACTCGGATGGAAGCCGGTCTT
GTCGATCAGGATGATCTGGACGAAGAGCATCAGGGGCTCGCGCCAGCCGAACTGTTCGCCAGGCTCAAGG
CGAGCATGCCCGACGGCGAGGATCTCGTCGTGACCCATGGCGATGCCTGCTTGCCGAATATCATGGTGGA
AAATGGCCGCTTTTCTGGATTCATCGACTGTGGCCGGCTGGGTGTGGCGGACCGCTATCAGGACATAGCG
TTGGCTACCCGTGATATTGCTGAAGAGCTTGGCGGCGAATGGGCTGACCGCTTCCTCGTGCTTTACGGTA
TCGCCGCTCCCGATTCGCAGCGCATCGCCTTCTATCGCCTTCTTGACGAGTTCTTCTGAGCGGGACTCTG
GGGTTCGAAATGACCGACCAAGCGACGCCCAACCTGCCATCACGAGATTTCGATTCCACCGCCGCCTTCT
ATGAAAGGTTGGGCTTCGGAATCGTTTTCCGGGACGCCGGCTGGATGATCCTCCAGCGCGGGGATCTCAT
GCTGGAGTTCTTCGCCCACCCTAGGGGGAGGCTAACTGAAACACGGAAGGAGACAATACCGGAAGGAACC
CGCGCTATGACGGCAATAAAAAGACAGAATAAAACGCACGGTGTTGGGTCGTTTGTTCATAAACGCGGGG
TTCGGTCCCAGGGCTGGCACTCTGTCGATACCCCACCGAGACCCCATTGGGGCCAATACGCCCGCGTTTC
TTCCTTTTCCCCACCCCACCCCCCAAGTTCGGGTGAAGGCCCAGGGCTCGCAGCCAACGTCGGGGCGGCA
GGCCCTGCCATAGCCTCAGGTTACTCATATATACTTTAGATTGATTTAAAACTTCATTTTTAATTTAAAA
GGATCTAGGTGAAGATCCTTTTTGATAATCTCATGACCAAAATCCCTTAACGTGAGTTTTCGTTCCACTG
AGCGTCAGACCCCGTAGAAAAGATCAAAGGATCTTCTTGAGATCCTTTTTTTCTGCGCGTAATCTGCTGC
TTGCAAACAAAAAAACCACCGCTACCAGCGGTGGTTTGTTTGCCGGATCAAGAGCTACCAACTCTTTTTC
CGAAGGTAACTGGCTTCAGCAGAGCGCAGATACCAAATACTGTTCTTCTAGTGTAGCCGTAGTTAGGCCA
CCACTTCAAGAACTCTGTAGCACCGCCTACATACCTCGCTCTGCTAATCCTGTTACCAGTGGCTGCTGCC
AGTGGCGATAAGTCGTGTCTTACCGGGTTGGACTCAAGACGATAGTTACCGGATAAGGCGCAGCGGTCGG
GCTGAACGGGGGGTTCGTGCACACAGCCCAGCTTGGAGCGAACGACCTACACCGAACTGAGATACCTACA
GCGTGAGCTATGAGAAAGCGCCACGCTTCCCGAAGGGAGAAAGGCGGACAGGTATCCGGTAAGCGGCAGG
GTCGGAACAGGAGAGCGCACGAGGGAGCTTCCAGGGGGAAACGCCTGGTATCTTTATAGTCCTGTCGGGT
TTCGCCACCTCTGACTTGAGCGTCGATTTTTGTGATGCTCGTCAGGGGGGCGGAGCCTATGGAAAAACGC
CAGCAACGCGGCCTTTTTACGGTTCCTGGCCTTTTGCTGGCCTTTTGCTCACATGTTCTTTCCTGCGTTA
TCCCCTGATTCTGTGGATAACCGTATTACCGCCATGCATTAGTTATTAATAGTAATCA
Features (pLannotate 1.2.2; 16 found; start..end, strand, type, name):
     42..345     +  enhancer       CMV enhancer: human cytomegalovirus immediate early enhancer
    346..549     +  promoter       CMV promoter: human cytomegalovirus (CMV) immediate early promoter
    572..615     +  misc_feature   MCS (fragment): multiple cloning site
    674..2170    +  CDS            INA: AINX_HUMAN - Also known as NEF5. Experimental evidence at protein level: Swiss-Prot protein existence level 1. Class-IV neuronal intermediate filament that is able to self- assemble. It is involved in the morphogenesis of neurons. It may form an independent structural network without the involvement of other neurofilaments or it may cooperate with NEFL to form the filamentous backbone to which NEFM and NEFH attach to form the cross-bridges. May also cooperate with the neuronal intermediate filament protein PRPH to form filamentous networks (By similarity). From Homo sapiens (Human).
   2867..2892    +  misc_feature   MCS (fragment): multiple cloning site
   2904..2988    +  CDS            large T antigen (fragment): large T antigen from SV40 (simian virus 40)
   3011..3132    +  polyA_signal   SV40 poly(A) signal: SV40 polyadenylation signal
   3166..3594    -  rep_origin     f1 ori (sequence partly withheld): f1 bacteriophage origin of replication; arrow indicates direction of (+) strand synthesis
   3621..3725    +  promoter       AmpR promoter: bla
   3727..4084    +  promoter       SV40 promoter: SV40 enhancer and early promoter
   4119..4913    +  CDS            NeoR/KanR: aminoglycoside phosphotransferase from Tn5; aph(3')-II (or nptII); confers resistance to neomycin, kanamycin, and G418 (Geneticin®)
   4934..5086    +  CDS            ble (fragment): BLE_KLEPN - Experimental evidence at protein level: Swiss-Prot protein existence level 1. Binding protein with a strong affinity to the bleomycin family of antibiotics. Binds to CL990; an antimitotic-antibiotic compound. From Klebsiella pneumoniae.
   5145..5192    +  polyA_signal   HSV TK poly(A) signal: herpes simplex virus thymidine kinase polyadenylation signal (Cole and Stacy, 1985)
   5283..5299    -  polyA_signal   bGH poly(A) signal (fragment): bovine growth hormone polyadenylation signal
   5521..6109    +  rep_origin     ori: high-copy-number ColE1/pMB1/pBR322/pUC origin of replication
   6224..6242    +  enhancer       CMV enhancer (fragment): human cytomegalovirus immediate early enhancer
