[The description below was written by a language model from this plasmid's Addgene catalogue record and pLannotate feature annotations shown in this document.]
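Description:
phINA is a mammalian expression plasmid that produces untagged human alpha-internexin (INA, also known as NEF5 or NF-66), a class IV neuronal intermediate filament protein. It is built on the Clontech pEGFP-C1 backbone from which the EGFP coding sequence has been removed, so the protein is expressed without a fluorescent fusion partner. The human cDNA, obtained from a commercial clone, was inserted between the EcoRI and KpnI sites of the multiple cloning site, both of which remain intact. The recorded insert is about 2.3 kb, while the annotated INA open reading frame spans roughly 1.5 kb, so the insert evidently carries flanking noncoding cDNA sequence, most of it downstream of the coding region. Transcription is driven by the human cytomegalovirus immediate early enhancer and promoter and terminated by the SV40 polyadenylation signal.

The plasmid replicates at high copy in E. coli from a pUC-type ColE1 origin and also contains an f1 phage origin. A single Tn5 aminoglycoside phosphotransferase gene (NeoR/KanR) serves both hosts. A bacterial bla-type promoter drives it for kanamycin selection in E. coli, and the SV40 enhancer/early promoter, paired with the HSV TK polyadenylation signal, drives it for G418 selection of stably transfected mammalian cells. The short large T antigen, ble and bGH poly(A) fragments in the feature table are most likely backbone remnants or annotation artefacts rather than functional elements.

The associated publication concerns the assembly of Charcot-Marie-Tooth disease type 2E/1F mutant neurofilament proteins into neurofilaments. This suggests the construct is used to supply alpha-internexin in transfected cells for studies of neuronal intermediate filament assembly, alone or with other neurofilament subunits.
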