Addgene plasmid #132606: phINA
Purpose: Expresses human alpha-internexin
Depositing lab: Anthony Brown. Publication: Charcot-Marie-Tooth disease Type 2E/1F mutant neurofilament proteins assemble into neurofilaments. Stone EJ, Uchida A, Brown A. Cytoskeleton (Hoboken). 2019 Jul;76(7-8):423-439. doi: 10.1002/cm.21566. Epub 2019 Nov 6. PubMed 31574566.
Backbone
  Vector backbone: pEGFP-C1 with EGFP sequence removed
  Backbone manufacturer: Clontech
  Backbone size w/o insert (bp): 3981
  Vector type: Mammalian Expression
  Selectable markers: Neomycin (select with G418)
Growth in bacteria
  Bacterial resistance: Kanamycin, 50 μg/mL
  Growth temperature: 37°C
  Growth strain: DH5alpha
  Copy number: High Copy
Gene/Insert
  Gene/Insert name: INA (alt name: alpha-internexin)
  Species: H. sapiens (human)
  Insert size (bp): 2261
  Entrez Gene: INA (a.k.a. NEF5, NF-66, TXBP-1)
  Promoter: CMV
  Cloning method: Restriction Enzyme; 5′ cloning site EcoRI (not destroyed); 3′ cloning site KpnI (not destroyed)
  Sequencing primers: 5′ CMV Forward; 3′ SV40pA-R
Resource information
  A portion of this plasmid was derived from a plasmid made by: The human alpha-internexin cDNA was purchased from Dharmacon (cat# MHS 6278-202831005).
Terms and licenses: Academic/Nonprofit Terms; Industry Terms: Not Available to Industry
How to cite: phINA was a gift from Anthony Brown (Addgene plasmid # 132606 ; http://n2t.net/addgene:132606 ; RRID:Addgene_132606)
